Addgene plasmid #158398: pYPQ136-tRNA2.0
Purpose: (Empty Backbone) Golden Gate entry vector to express the 6th gRNA with tRNA2.0 scaffold (with four MS2 binding sites) without promoter
Depositing lab: Yiping Qi. Depositing organization: University of Maryland, College Park. Publication: CRISPR-Act3.0 for highly efficient multiplexed gene activation in plants. Pan C, Wu X, Markel K, Malzahn AA, Kundagrami N, Sretenovic S, Zhang Y, Cheng Y, Shih PM, Qi Y. Nat Plants. 2021 Jul;7(7):942-953. doi: 10.1038/s41477-021-00953-7. Epub 2021 Jun 24. PubMed 34168320.
Backbone
  Vector backbone: pHD1
  Backbone manufacturer: Cermak et al. 2011
  Vector type: Plant Expression, CRISPR
  Promoter: Without promoter
Growth in bacteria
  Bacterial resistance: Tetracycline, 10 μg/mL
  Growth temperature: 37°C
  Growth strain: DH5alpha
  Copy number: Unknown
Terms and licenses: Academic/Nonprofit Terms; Industry Terms: Not Available to Industry
How to cite: pYPQ136-tRNA2.0 was a gift from Yiping Qi (Addgene plasmid # 158398 ; http://n2t.net/addgene:158398 ; RRID:Addgene_158398)
