[The description below was written by a language model from this plasmid's Addgene catalogue record and pLannotate feature annotations shown in this document.]
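Description:
pYPQ136-tRNA2.0 is a small (about 3.3 kb) Golden Gate entry vector built on the pHD1 backbone and catalogued as an empty backbone for plant CRISPR work. It is maintained in E. coli through a high-copy ColE1/pUC-type origin and selected with tetracycline, conferred by a tetracycline efflux gene (TcR) driven by its native tet promoter. The annotation also picks up short fragments of lacI, an RSF origin and a kanamycin resistance gene, along with a T7 promoter and rrnB T1/T2 terminators. These appear to be backbone remnants rather than functional parts of the payload.

The working module is a promoterless guide RNA unit designed to occupy the sixth position in a multiplexed gRNA array. It consists of a tRNA element followed by a Streptococcus pyogenes Cas9 gRNA scaffold that is interrupted by MS2 stem loops, the "2.0" scaffold design. The catalogue entry describes four MS2 binding sites, whereas the automated annotation marks only two MS2 stem loop features, so the remaining sites are not individually resolved in the feature table. Because the unit has no promoter of its own, it is meant to be joined by Golden Gate assembly with upstream units, presumably so that the guides are transcribed as one polycistronic RNA. In such tRNA-gRNA arrays, endogenous tRNA-processing enzymes cut at the tRNA to release the individual guides. The MS2 hairpins recruit MS2 coat protein fusions, typically carrying transcriptional activator domains, to a Cas9-bound target. This fits the associated work on multiplexed CRISPR gene activation in plants. The record does not specify the cloning sites used to insert the spacer.
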