Features (pLannotate 1.2.2; 15 found; start..end, strand, type, name):
      1..54      -  CDS            lacI (fragment): lac repressor; lacI; The lac repressor binds to the lac operator to inhibit transcription in E. coli. This inhibition can be relieved by adding lactose or isopropyl-β-D-thiogalactopyranoside (IPTG).
     56..180     -  rep_origin     RSF ori (fragment): Plasmids containing the RSF 1030 origin of replication can be propagated in E. coli cells that contain additional plasmids with compatible origins.
    196..224     +  promoter       tet promoter: E. coli promoter for tetracycline efflux protein gene
    272..1462    +  CDS            TcR: tetracycline efflux protein; tet; confers resistance to tetracycline
   1560..1634    +  CDS            KanR (fragment): aminoglycoside phosphotransferase; aphA-3; confers resistance to kanamycin
   1637..1655    -  promoter       T7 promoter: promoter for bacteriophage T7 RNA polymerase
   1770..1840    +  ncRNA          tRNA: Accession: RF00005 - tRNA
   1892..1910    +  misc_RNA       MS2 stem loop: stem loop that binds the bacteriophage MS2 coat protein
   1921..1957    +  misc_RNA       gRNA scaffold (fragment): guide RNA scaffold for the Streptococcus pyogenes CRISPR/Cas9 system
   1962..1980    +  misc_RNA       MS2 stem loop: stem loop that binds the bacteriophage MS2 coat protein
   1991..2010    +  misc_RNA       gRNA scaffold (fragment): guide RNA scaffold for the Streptococcus pyogenes CRISPR/Cas9 system
   2112..2700    +  rep_origin     ori: high-copy-number ColE1/pMB1/pBR322/pUC origin of replication
   2883..2975    +  CDS            lacI (fragment): lac repressor; lacI; The lac repressor binds to the lac operator to inhibit transcription in E. coli. This inhibition can be relieved by adding lactose or isopropyl-β-D-thiogalactopyranoside (IPTG).
   3030..3057    -  terminator     rrnB T2 terminator: transcription terminator T2 from the E. coli rrnB gene
   3189..3232    +  terminator     rrnB T1 terminator: Escherichia coli rrnB; transcription terminator T1 from the E. coli rrnB gene
>Addgene plasmid #158398 | pYPQ136-tRNA2.0 | addgene full sequence | sequence record 330906 | Addgene NGS Result
CTGCATTAATGAATCGGCCAACGCGCGGGGAGAGGCGGTTTGCGTATTGGGCGCTCTTCCGCTTCCTCGC
TCACTGACTCGCTGCGCTCGGTCGTTCGGCTGCGGCGAGCGGTATCAGCTCACTCAAAGGCGGTAATACG
GTTATCCACAGAATCAGGGGATAACGCAGGAAAGAACATGAATTAATTCTCATGTTTGACAGCTTATCAT
CGATTAGCTTTAATGCGGTAGTTTATCACAGTTAAATTGCTAACGCAGTCAGGCACCGTGTATGAAATCT
AACAATGCGCTCATCGTCATCCTCGGCACCGTCACCCTGGATGCTGTAGGCATAGGCTTGGTTATGCCGG
TACTGCCGGGCCTCTTGCGGGATATCGTCCATTCCGACAGCATCGCCAGTCACTATGGCGTGCTGCTAGC
GCTATATGCGTTGATGCAATTTCTATGCGCACCCGTTCTCGGAGCACTGTCCGACCGCTTTGGCCGCCGC
CCAGTCCTGCTCGCTTCGCTACTTGGAGCCACTATCGACTACGCGATCATGGCGACCACACCCGTCCTGT
GGATTCTCTACGCCGGACGCATCGTGGCCGGCATCACCGGCGCCACAGGTGCGGTTGCTGGCGCCTATAT
CGCCGACATCACCGATGGGGAAGATCGGGCTCGCCACTTCGGGCTCATGAGCGCTTGTTTCGGCGTGGGT
ATGGTGGCAGGCCCCGTGGCCGGGGGACTGTTGGGCGCCATCTCCTTACATGCACCATTCCTTGCGGCGG
CGGTGCTCAACGGCCTCAACCTACTACTGGGCTGCTTCCTAATGCAGGAGTCGCATAAGGGAGAGCGCCG
ACCCATGCCCTTGAGAGCCTTCAACCCAGTCAGCTCCTTCCGGTGGGCGCGGGGCATGACTATCGTCGCC
GCACTTATGACTGTCTTCTTTATCATGCAACTCGTAGGACAGGTGCCGGCAGCGCTCTGGGTCATTTTCG
GCGAGGACCGCTTTCGCTGGAGCGCGACGATGATCGGCCTGTCGCTTGCGGTATTCGGAATCTTGCACGC
CCTCGCTCAAGCCTTCGTCACTGGTCCCGCCACCAAACGTTTCGGCGAGAAGCAGGCCATTATCGCCGGC
ATGGCGGCCGACGCGCTGGGCTACGTCTTGCTGGCGTTCGCGACGCGAGGCTGGATGGCCTTCCCCATTA
TGATTCTTCTCGCTTCCGGCGGCATCGGGATGCCCGCGTTGCAGGCCATGCTGTCCAGGCAGGTAGATGA
CGACCATCAGGGACAGCTTCAAGGATCGCTCGCGGCTCTTACCAGCCTAACTTCGATCATTGGACCGCTG
ATCGTCACGGCGATTTATGCCGCCTCGGCGAGCACATGGAACGGGTTGGCATGGATTGTAGGCGCCGCCC
TATACCTTGTCTGCCTCCCCGCGTTGCGTCGCGGTGCATGGAGCCGGGCCACCTCGACCTGAATGGAAGC
CGGCGGCACCTCGCTAACGGATTCACCACTCCAAGAATTGGAGCCAATCAATTCTTGCGGAGAACTGTGA
ATGCGCAAACCAACCCTTGATCGGGGAAGAACAGTATGTCGAGCTATTTTTTGACTTACTGGGGATCAAG
CCTGATTGGGAGAAAATAAAATATCCCCTATAGTGAGTCGTATTACATGGTCATAGCTGTTTCCTGGCAG
CTCTGGCCCGTGTCTCAAAATCTCTGATGTTACATTGCACAAGATAAAAATATATCATCATGCCTCCTCT
AGAGGTCTCGTGCAAACAAAGCACCAGTGGTCTAGTGGTAGAATAGTACCCTGCCACGGTACAGACCCGG
GTTCGATTCCCGGCTGGTGCAAGAGACGAGATCTAGTCTGAGTCGACCGTCTCTGTTTTAGAGCTAGGCC
AACATGAGGATCACCCATGTCTGCAGGGCCTAGCAAGTTAAAATAAGGCTAGTCCGTTATCAACTTGGCC
AACATGAGGATCACCCATGTCTGCAGGGCCAAGTGGCACCGAGTCGGTGCCGGTTGAGACCCTCGAGCCA
CCCATGACCAAAATCCCTTAACGTGAGTTACGCGTCGTTCCACTGAGCGTCAGACCCCGTAGAAAAGATC
AAAGGATCTTCTTGAGATCCTTTTTTTCTGCGCGTAATCTGCTGCTTGCAAACAAAAAAACCACCGCTAC
CAGCGGTGGTTTGTTTGCCGGATCAAGAGCTACCAACTCTTTTTCCGAAGGTAACTGGCTTCAGCAGAGC
GCAGATACCAAATACTGTTCTTCTAGTGTAGCCGTAGTTAGGCCACCACTTCAAGAACTCTGTAGCACCG
CCTACATACCTCGCTCTGCTAATCCTGTTACCAGTGGCTGCTGCCAGTGGCGATAAGTCGTGTCTTACCG
GGTTGGACTCAAGACGATAGTTACCGGATAAGGCGCAGCGGTCGGGCTGAACGGGGGGTTCGTGCACACA
GCCCAGCTTGGAGCGAACGACCTACACCGAACTGAGATACCTACAGCGTGAGCTATGAGAAAGCGCCACG
CTTCCCGAAGGGAGAAAGGCGGACAGGTATCCGGTAAGCGGCAGGGTCGGAACAGGAGAGCGCACGAGGG
AGCTTCCAGGGGGAAACGCCTGGTATCTTTATAGTCCTGTCGGGTTTCGCCACCTCTGACTTGAGCGTCG
ATTTTTGTGATGCTCGTCAGGGGGGCGGAGCCTATGGAAAAACGCCAGCAACGCGGCCTTTTTACGGTTC
CTGGCCTTTTGCTGGCCTTTTGCTCACATGTTCTTTCCTGCGTTATCCCCTGATTCTGTGGATAACCGTA
TTACCGCCTTTGAGTGAGCTGATACCGCTCGCCGCAGCCGAACGACCGAGCGCAGCGAGTCAGTGAGCGA
GGAAGCGGAAGAGCGCCCAATACGCAAACCGCCTCTCCCCGCGCGTTGGCCGATTCATTAATGCAGCTGG
CACGACAGGTTTCCCGACTGGAAAGCGGGCAGTGAGCGCAACGCAATTAATACGCGTACCGCTAGCCAGG
AAGAGTTTGTAGAAACGCAAAAAGGCCATCCGTCAGGATGGCCTTCTGCTTAGTTTGATGCCTGGCAGTT
TATGGCGGGCGTCCTGCCCGCCACCCTCCGGGCCGTTGCTTCACAACGTTCAAATCCGCTCCCGGCGGAT
TTGTCCTACTCAGGAGAGCGTTCACCGACAAACAACAGATAAAACGAAAGGCCCAGTCTTCCGACTGAGC
CTTTCGTTTTATTTGATGCCTGGCAGTTCCCTACTCTCGCGTT
